>Addgene plasmid #133713 | pBABEneo mt T Ag | addgene full sequence | sequence record 276425 | Addgene NGS Result
CTGAATATGGGCCAAACAGGATATCTGTGGTAAGCAGTTCCTGCCCCGGCTCAGGGCCAAGAACAGATGG
AACAGCTGAATATGGGCCAAACAGGATATCTGTGGTAAGCAGTTCCTGCCCCGGCTCAGGGCCAAGAACA
GATGGTCCCCAGATGCGGTCCAGCCCTCAGCAGTTTCTAGAGAACCATCAGATGTTTCCAGGGTGCCCCA
AGGACCTGAAATGACCCTGTGCCTTATTTGAACTAACCAATCAGTTCGCTTCTCGCTTCTGTTCGCGCGC
TTCTGCTCCCCGAGCTCAATAAAAGAGCCCACAACCCCTCACTCGGGGCGCCAGTCCTCCGATTGACTGA
GTCGCCCGGGTACCCGTGTATCCAATAAACCCTCTTGCAGTTGCATCCGACTTGTGGTCTCGCTGTTCCT
TGGGAGGGTCTCCTCTGAGTGATTGACTACCCGTCAGCGGGGGTCTTTCATTTGGGGGCTCGTCCGGGAT
CGGGAGACCCCTGCCCAGGGACCACCGACCCACCACCGGGAGGCAAGCTGGCCAGCAACTTATCTGTGTC
TGTCCGATTGTCTAGTGTCTATGACTGATTTTATGCGCCTGCGTCGGTACTAGTTAGCTAACTAGCTCTG
TATCTGGCGGACCCGTGGTGGAACTGACGAGTTCTGAACACCCGGCCGCAACCCTGGGAGACGTCCCAGG
GACTTTGGGGGCCGTTTTTGTGGCCCGACCTGAGGAAGGGAGTCGATGTGGAATCCGACCCCGTCAGGAT
ATGTGGTTCTGGTAGGAGACGAGAACCTAAAACAGTTCCCGCCTCCGTCTGAATTTTTGCTTTCGGTTTG
GAACCGAAGCCGCGCGTCTTGTCTGCTGCAGCGCTGCAGCATCGTTCTGTGTTGTCTCTGTCTGACTGTG
TTTCTGTATTTGTCTGAAAATTAGGGCCAGACTGTTACCACTCCCTTAAGTTTGACCTTAGGTCACTGGA
AAGATGTCGAGCGGATCGCTCACAACCAGTCGGTAGATGTCAAGAAGAGACGTTGGGTTACCTTCTGCTC
TGCAGAATGGCCAACCTTTAACGTCGGATGGCCGCGAGACGGCACCTTTAACCGAGACCTCATCACCCAG
GTTAAGATCAAGGTCTTTTCACCTGGCCCGCATGGACACCCAGACCAGGTCCCCTACATCGTGACCTGGG
AAGCCTTGGCTTTTGACCCCCCTCCCTGGGTCAAGCCCTTTGTACACCCTAAGCCTCCGCCTCCTCTTCC
TCCATCCGCCCCGTCTCTCCCCCTTGAACCTCCTCGTTCGACCCCGCCTCGATCCTCCCTTTATCCAGCC
CTCACTCCTTCTCTAGGCGCCGGCCGGATCCGCGAATTCACCATGGATAAAGTTTTAAACAGAGAGGAAT
CTTTGCAGCTAATGGACCTTCTAGGTCTTGAAAGGAGTGCCTGGGGGAATATTCCTCTGATGAGAAAGGC
ATATTTAAAAAAATGCAAGGAGTTTCATCCTGATAAAGGAGGAGATGAAGAAAAAATGAAGAAAATGAAT
ACTCTGTACAAGAAAATGGAAGATGGAGTAAAATATGCTCATCAACCTGACTTTGGAGGCTTCTGGGATG
CAACTGAGATTCCAACCTATGGAACTGATGAATGGGAGCAGTGGTGGAATGCCTTTAATGAGGAAAACCT
GTTTTGCTCAGAAGAAATGCCATCTAGTGATGATGAGGCTACTGCTGACTCTCAACATTCTACTCCTCCA
AAAAAGAAGAGAAAGGTAGAAGACCCCAAGGACTTTCCTTCAGAATTGCTAAGTTTTTTGAGTCATGCTG
TGTTTAGTAATAGAACTCTTGCTTGCTTTGCTATTTACACCACAAAGGAAAAAGCTGCACTGCTATACAA
GAAAATTATGGAAAAATATTCTGTAACCTTTATAAGTAGGCATAACAGTTATAATCATAACATACTGTTT
TTTCTTACTCCACACAGGCATAGAGTGTCTGCTATTAATAACTATGCTCAAAAATTGTGTACCTTTAGCT
TTTTAATTTGTAAAGGGGTTAATAAGGAATATTTGATGTATAGTGCCTTGACTAGAGATCCATTTTCTGT
TATTGAGGAAAGTTTGCCAGGTGGGTTAAAGGAGCATGATTTTAATCCAGAAGAAGCAGAGGAAACTAAA
CAAGTGTCCTGGAAGCTTGTAACAGAGTATGCAATGGAAACAAAATGTGATGATGTGTTGTTATTGCTTG
GGATGTACTTGGAATTTCAGTACAGTTTTGAAATGTGTTTAAAATGTATTAAAAAAGAACAGCCCAGCCA
CTATAAGTACCATGAAAAGCATTATGCAAATGCTGCTATATTTGCTGACAGCAAAAACCAAAAAACCATA
TGCCAACAGGCTGTTGATACTGTTTTAGCTAAAAAGCGGGTTGATAGCCTACAATAAGATCCCAGTGTGG
TGGTACGTAGGAATTCGCCAGCACAGTGGTCGACCCTGTGGAATGTGTGTCAGTTAGGGTGTGGAAAGTC
CCCAGGCTCCCCAGCAGGCAGAAGTATGCAAAGCATGCATCTCAATTAGTCAGCAACCAGGTGTGGAAAG
TCCCCAGGCTCCCCAGCAGGCAGAAGTATGCAAAGCATGCATCTCAATTAGTCAGCAACCATAGTCCCGC
CCCTAACTCCGCCCATCCCGCCCCTAACTCCGCCCAGTTCCGCCCATTCTCCGCCCCATGGCTGACTAAT
TTTTTTTATTTATGCAGAGGCCGAGGCCGCCTCGGCCTCTGAGCTATTCCAGAAGTAGTGAGGAGGCTTT
TTTGGAGGCCTAGGCTTTTGCAAAAAGCTTCACGCTGCCGCAAGCACTCAGGGCGCAAGGGCTGCTAAAG
GAAGCGGAACACGTAGAAAGCCAGTCCGCAGAAACGGTGCTGACCCCGGATGAATGTCAGCTACTGGGCT
ATCTGGACAAGGGAAAACGCAAGCGCAAAGAGAAAGCAGGTAGCTTGCAGTGGGCTTACATGGCGATAGC
TAGACTGGGCGGTTTTATGGACAGCAAGCGAACCGGAATTGCCAGCTGGGGCGCCCTCTGGTAAGGTTGG
GAAGCCCTGCAAAGTAAACTGGATGGCTTTCTTGCCGCCAAGGATCTGATGGCGCAGGGGATCAAGATCT
GATCAAGAGACAGGATGAGGATCGTTTCGCATGATTGAACAAGATGGATTGCACGCAGGTTCTCCGGCCG
CTTGGGTGGAGAGGCTATTCGGCTATGACTGGGCACAACAGACAATCGGCTGCTCTGATGCCGCCGTGTT
CCGGCTGTCAGCGCAGGGGCGCCCGGTTCTTTTTGTCAAGACCGACCTGTCCGGTGCCCTGAATGAACTG
CAGGACGAGGCAGCGCGGCTATCGTGGCTGGCCACGACGGGCGTTCCTTGCGCAGCTGTGCTCGACGTTG
TCACTGAAGCGGGAAGGGACTGGCTGCTATTGGGCGAAGTGCCGGGGCAGGATCTCCTGTCATCTCACCT
TGCTCCTGCCGAGAAAGTATCCATCATGGCTGATGCAATGCGGCGGCTGCATACGCTTGATCCGGCTACC
TGCCCATTCGACCACCAAGCGAAACATCGCATCGAGCGAGCACGTACTCGGATGGAAGCCGGTCTTGTCG
ATCAGGATGATCTGGACGAAGAGCATCAGGGGCTCGCGCCAGCCGAACTGTTCGCCAGGCTCAAGGCGCG
CATGCCCGACGGCGAGGATCTCGTCGTGACCCATGGCGATGCCTGCTTGCCGAATATCATGGTGGAAAAT
GGCCGCTTTTCTGGATTCATCGACTGTGGCCGGCTGGGTGTGGCGGACCGCTATCAGGACATAGCGTTGG
CTACCCGTGATATTGCTGAAGAGCTTGGCGGCGAATGGGCTGACCGCTTCCTCGTGCTTTACGGTATCGC
CGCTCCCGATTCGCAGCGCATCGCCTTCTATCGCCTTCTTGACGAGTTCTTCTGAGCGGGACTCTGGGGT
TCGCATCGATGCATCGATGCGGCGGGTGTGGTGGTTACGCGTAATCTGCTGCTTGCAAACAAAAAAACCA
CCGCTACCAGCGGTGGTTTGTTTGCCGGATCAAGAGCTACCAACTCTTTTTCCGAAGGTAACTGGCTTCA
GCAGAGCGCAGATACCAAATACTGTTCTTCTAGTGTAGCCGTAGTTAGGCCACCACTTCAAGAACTCTGT
AGCACCGCCTACATACCTCGCTCTGCTAATCCTGTTACCAGTGGCTGCTGCCAGTGGCGATAAGTCGTGT
CTTACCGGGTTGGACTCAAGACGATAGTTACCGGATAAGGCGCAGCGGTCGGGCTGAACGGGGGGTTCGT
GCACACAGCCCAGCTTGGAGCGAACGACCTACACCGAACTGAGATACCTACAGCGTGAGCTATGAGAAAG
CGCCACGCTTCCCGAAGGGAGAAAGGCGGACAGGTATCCGGTAAGCGGCAGGGTCGGAACAGGAGAGCGC
ACGAGGGAGCTTCCAGGGGGAAACGCCTGGTATCTTTATAGTCCTGTCGGGTTTCGCCACCTCTGACTTG
AGCGTCGATTTTTGTGATGCTCGTCAGGGGGGCGGAGCCTATGGAAAAACGCCAGCAACGCATCGATAAA
ATAAAAGATTTTATTTAGTCTCCAGAAAAAGGGGGGAATGAAAGACCCCACCTGTAGGTTTGGCAAGCTA
GCTTAAGTAACGCCATTTTGCAAGGCATGGAAAAATACATAACTGAGAATAGAGAAGTTCAGATCAAGGT
CAGGAACAGATGGAACAGCTGAATATGGGCCAAACAGGATATCTGTGGTAAGCAGTTCCTGCCCCGGCTC
AGGGCCAAGAACAGATGGAACAGCTGAATATGGGCCAAACAGGATATCTGTGGTAAGCAGTTCCTGCCCC
GGCTCAGGGCCAAGAACAGATGGTCCCCAGATGCGGTCCAGCCCTCAGCAGTTTCTAGAGAACCATCAGA
TGTTTCCAGGGTGCCCCAAGGACCTGAAATGACCCTGTGCCTTATTTGAACTAACCAATCAGTTCGCTTC
TCGCTTCTGTTCGCGCGCTTCTGCTCCCCGAGCTCAATAAAAGAGCCCACAACCCCTCACTCGGGGCGCC
AGTCCTCCGATTGACTGAGTCGCCCGGGTACCCGTGTATCCAATAAACCCTCTTGCAGTTGCATCCGACT
TGTGGTCTCGCTGTTCCTTGGGAGGGTCTCCTCTGAGTGATTGACTACCCGTCAGCGGGGGTCTTTCACA
TGCAGCATGTATCAAAATTAATTTGGTTTTTTTTCTTAAGTATTTACATTAAATGGCCATAGTGCGGCCG
CAAATCAATCTAAAGTATATATGAGTAAACTTGGTCTGACAGTTACCAATGCTTAATCAGTGAGGCACCT
ATCTCAGCGATCTGTCTATTTCGTTCATCCATAGTTGCCTGACTCCCCGTCGTGTAGATAACTACGATAC
GGGAGGGCTTACCATCTGGCCCCAGTGCTGCAATGATACCGCGAGACCCACGCTCACCGGCTCCAGATTT
ATCAGCAATAAACCAGCCAGCCGGAAGGGCCGAGCGCAGAAGTGGTCCTGCAACTTTATCCGCCTCCATC
CAGTCTATTAATTGTTGCCGGGAAGCTAGAGTAAGTAGTTCGCCAGTTAATAGTTTGCGCAACGTTGTTG
CCATTGCTACAGGCATCGTGGTGTCACGCTCGTCGTTTGGTATGGCTTCATTCAGCTCCGGTTCCCAACG
ATCAAGGCGAGTTACATGATCCCCCATGTTGTGCAAAAAAGCGGTTAGCTCCTTCGGTCCTCCGATCGTT
GTCAGAAGTAAGTTGGCCGCAGTGTTATCACTCATGGTTATGGCAGCACTGCATAATTCTCTTACTGTCA
TGCCATCCGTAAGATGCTTTTCTGTGACTGGTGAGTACTCAACCAAGTCATTCTGAGAATAGTGTATGCG
GCGACCGAGTTGCTCTTGCCCGGCGTCAATACGGGATAATACCGCGCCACATAGCAGAACTTTAAAAGTG
CTCATCATTGGAAAACGTTCTTCGGGGCGAAAACTCTCAAGGATCTTACCGCTGTTGAGATCCAGTTCGA
TGTAACCCACTCGTGCACCCAACTGATCTTCAGCATCTTTTACTTTCACCAGCGTTTCTGGGTGAGCAAA
AACAGGAAGGCAAAATGCCGCAAAAAAGGGAATAAGGGCGACACGGAAATGTTGAATACTCATACTCTTC
CTTTTTCAATATTATTGAAGCATTTATCAGGGTTATTGTCTCATGAGCGGATACATATTTGAATGTATTT
AGAAAAATAAACAAATAGGGGTTCCGCGCACATTTCCCCGAAAAGTGCCACCTGCAGC
Features (pLannotate 1.2.2; 13 found; start..end, strand, type, name):
      1..470     +  LTR            LTR: long terminal repeat from Moloney murine leukemia virus
    594..868     +  misc_feature   MESV Ψ (fragment): packaging signal of murine embryonic stem cell virus
    935..1351    +  CDS            gag (truncated): truncated Moloney murine leukemia virus (MMLV) gag gene lacking the start codon
   1373..2435    +  CDS            large T antigen (fragment): large T antigen from SV40 (simian virus 40)
   2495..2824    +  promoter       SV40 promoter: SV40 enhancer and early promoter
   2826..3149    +  CDS            tnpA (fragment): TN5P_ECOLX - Also known as tnp. Experimental evidence at protein level: Swiss-Prot protein existence level 1. Mediates transposition of transposon Tn5 by a 'cut and paste' mechanism. First, the monomeric transposase binds the 19 bp inverted DNA repeats flanking the transposon. Then, dimerization of the DNA- bound transposase creates a synaptic DNA complex. After nicking of the first DNA strand, excision of the transposon proceeds through a series of intermediates. The transposase then mediates the insertion of the transposon at a new site by strand transfer. The activity of the wild- type tran
   3181..3972    +  CDS            neo: KKA2_KLEPN - Also known as kan, nptII. Experimental evidence at protein level: Swiss-Prot protein existence level 1. Resistance to kanamycin, neomycin, paromomycin, ribostamycin, butirosin and gentamicin B. From Klebsiella pneumoniae.
   4009..4031    +  rep_origin     f1 ori (fragment): f1 bacteriophage origin of replication; arrow indicates direction of (+) strand synthesis
   4028..4597    +  rep_origin     ori: high-copy-number ColE1/pMB1/pBR322/pUC origin of replication
   4657..4778    +  LTR            3' LTR (ΔU3) (fragment): self-inactivating 3' long terminal repeat (LTR) from Moloney murine leukemia virus
   4779..5248    +  LTR            LTR: long terminal repeat from Moloney murine leukemia virus
   5363..6223    -  CDS            AmpR: β-lactamase; bla; confers resistance to ampicillin, carbenicillin, and related antibiotics
   6224..6328    -  promoter       AmpR promoter: bla
