[The description below was written by a language model from this plasmid's Addgene catalogue record and pLannotate feature annotations shown in this document.]
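Description:
pBABEneo mt T Ag is a Moloney murine leukemia virus-based retroviral vector, built on the pBABEneo backbone, for stable expression of a truncated SV40 large T antigen in mammalian cells. The sequenced record is about 6.4 kb. In bacteria it is maintained through a high-copy ColE1/pUC-type origin and selected with ampicillin via the β-lactamase gene and its own promoter, which lie outside the retroviral unit.

The transferable region is bounded by MMLV long terminal repeats. Downstream of the 5′ LTR are a Ψ packaging signal and a truncated gag segment lacking its start codon, which together promote efficient encapsidation of the vector RNA when the plasmid is introduced into a packaging cell line that supplies the viral proteins in trans. The insert follows directly and is annotated as a roughly 1.06 kb fragment of the SV40 large T coding sequence. This is consistent with the recorded mutation, amino acids 1–354 of T antigen, which retains the N-terminal region (aa 1–130) but lacks the p53-binding domain. No dedicated promoter precedes the insert, so in the pBABE arrangement it is presumably transcribed from the 5′ LTR. A separate internal SV40 enhancer/early promoter drives the Tn5-derived neo gene, allowing G418 selection of transduced cells. The short tnpA fragment annotated just upstream of neo is probably residual Tn5 sequence carried along with the marker. The cloning sites are not recorded.

The record gives the purpose only as mammalian expression of this mutant form. A truncation lacking the p53-binding domain would suit studies separating p53-dependent from p53-independent T antigen functions, though that use is not stated.
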