Addgene plasmid #133713: pBABEneo mt T Ag
Purpose: Large T antigen mutant form in pBABEneo vector for mammalian expression.
Depositing lab: James A. DeCaprio. Depositing organization: Dana-Farber Cancer Institute.
Backbone
  Vector backbone: pBABEneo
  Backbone size w/o insert (bp): 5330
  Vector type: Retroviral
  Selectable markers: Neomycin (select with G418)
Growth in bacteria
  Bacterial resistance: Ampicillin, 100 μg/mL
  Growth temperature: 37°C
  Growth strain: NEB Stable
  Copy number: Unknown
Gene/Insert
  Gene/Insert name: SV40gp6
  Species: SV40
  Mutation: aa 1-354 of T antigen (including aa 1-130); no p53 binding domain
  Entrez Gene: SV40gp6 (a.k.a. SV40gp6)
  Cloning method: Restriction Enzyme; 5′ cloning site Unknown (unknown if destroyed)
Terms and licenses: Academic/Nonprofit Terms; Industry Terms: Not Available to Industry
Depositor comments: HMS clone ID number: SvCD00025925
How to cite: pBABEneo mt T Ag was a gift from James A. DeCaprio (Addgene plasmid # 133713 ; http://n2t.net/addgene:133713 ; RRID:Addgene_133713)
